>Addgene plasmid #154837 | pMS4 (Empty insertion vector with SEC) | depositor full sequence | sequence record 299727 | pMS4 (Empty insertion vector with SEC) sequence 10695 bps
TGTGAAATTGTTATCCGCTGGTATCAGCTCACTCAAAGGCGGTAATACGGTTATCCACAGAATCAGGGGA
TAACGCAGGAAAGAACATGTGAGCAAAAGGCCAGCAAAAGACCAGGAACCGTAAAAAGGCCGCGTTGCTG
GCGTTTTTCCATAGGCTCCGCCCCCCTGACGAGCATCACAAAAATCGACGCTCAAGTCAGAGGTGGCGAA
ACCCGACAGGACTATAAAGATACCAGGCGTTTCCCCCTGGAAGCTCCCTCGTGCGCTCTCCTGTTCCGAC
CCTGCCGCTTACCGGATACCTGTCCGCCTTTCTCCCTTCGGGAAGCGTGGCGCTTTCTCATAGCTCACGC
TGTAGGTATCTCAGTTCGGTGTAGGTCGTTCGCTCCAAGCTGGGCTGTGTGCACGAACCCCCCGTTCAGC
CCGACCGCTGCGCCTTATCCGGTAACTATCGTCTTGAGTCCAACCCGGTAAGACACGACTTATCGCCACT
GGCAGCAGCCACTGGTAACAGGATTAGCAGAGCGAGGTATGTAGGCGGTGCTACAGAGTTCTTGAAGTGG
TGGCCTAACTACGGCTACACTAGAAGGACAGTATTTGGTATCTGCGCTCTGCTGAAGCCAGTTACCTTCG
GAAAAAGAGTTGGTAGCTCTTGATCCGGCAAACAAACCACCGCTGGTAGCGGTGGTTTTTTTGTTTGCAA
GCAGCAGATTACGCGCAGAAAAAAAGGATCTCAAGAAGATCCTTTGATCTTTTCTACGGGGTCTGACGCT
CAGTGGAACGAAAACTCACGTTAAGGGATTTTGGTCATGAGATTATCAAAAAGGATCTTCACCTAGATCC
TTTTAAATTAAAAATGAAGTTTTAAATCAATCTAAAGTATATATGAGTAAACTTGGTCTGACAGTTACCA
ATGCTTAATCAGTGAGGCACCTATCTCAGCGATCTGTCTATTTCGTTCATCCATAGTTGCCTGACTCCCC
GTCGTGTAGATAACTACGATACGGGAGGGCTTACCATCTGGCCCCAGTGCTGCAATGATACCGCGAGACC
CACGCTCACCGGCTCCAGATTTATCAGCAATAAACCAGCCAGCCGGAAGGGCCGAGCGCAGAAGTGGTCC
TGCAACTTTATCCGCCTCCATCCAGTCTATTAATTGTTGCCGGGAAGCTAGAGTAAGTAGTTCGCCAGTT
AATAGTTTGCGCAACGTTGTTGCCATTGCTACAGGCATCGTGGTGTCACGCTCGTCGTTTGGTATGGCTT
CATTCAGCTCCGGTTCCCAACGATCAAGGCGAGTTACATGATCCCCCATGTTGTGCAAAAAAGCGGTTAG
CTCCTTCGGTCCTCCGATCGTTGTCAGAAGTAAGTTGGCCGCAGTGTTATCACTCATGGTTATGGCAGCA
CTGCATAATTCTCTTACTGTCATGCCATCCGTAAGATGCTTTTCTGTGACTGGTGAGTACTCAACCAAGT
CATTCTGAGAATAGTGTATGCGGCGACCGAGTTGCTCTTGCCCGGCGTCAATACGGGATAATACCGCGCC
ACATAGCAGAACTTTAAAAGTGCTCATCATTGGAAAACGTTCTTCGGGGCGAAAACTCTCAAGGATCTTA
CCGCTGTTGAGATCCAGTTCGATGTAACCCACTCGTGCACCCAACTGATCTTCAGCATCTTTTACTTTCA
CCAGCGTTTCTGGGTGAGCAAAAACAGGAAGGCAAAATGCCGCAAAAAAGGGAATAAGGGCGACACGGAA
ATGTTGAATACTCATACTCTTCCTTTTTCAATATTATTGAAGCATTTATCAGGGTTATTGTCTCATGAGC
GGATACATATTTGAATGTATTTAGAAAAATAAACAAATAGGGGTTCCGCGCACATTTCCCCGAAAAGTGC
CACCTGACGTCTAAGAAACCATTATTATCATGACATTAACCTATAAAAATAGGCGTATCACGAGGCCCTT
TCGTCTCGCGCGTTTCGGTGATGACGGTGAAAACCTCTGACACATGCAGCTCCCGGAGACGGTCACAGCT
TGTCTGTAAGCGGATGCCGGGAGCAGACAAGCCCGTCAGGGCGCGTCAGCGGGTGTTGGCGGGTGTCGGG
GCTGGCTTAACTATGCGGCATCAGAGCAGATTGTACTGAGAGTGCACCATATGCGGTGTGAAATACCGCA
CAGATGCGTAAGGAGAAAATACCGCATCAGGCGCCATTCGCCATTCAGGCTGCGCAACTGTTGGGAAGGG
CGATCGGTGCGGGCCTCTTCGCTATTACGCCAGCTGGCGAAAGGGGGATGTGCTGCAAGGCGATTAAGTT
GGGTAACGCCAGCACGTGTGTTTTTGAACACGGCGATATGTATCTGTAGATCATCCCCAATTTTCAACAA
TGAATCTAAATACTGAACTTTTTGTGTAATCTTTAGTGCAGAAAAATGACCAAAATCAGCGATTTTCCGA
TTATACCCAAAATATCTCAGCTCAATGAGCACCTATAAAAATGTAAAAATAAAGAAAGTAGTCGAACCAT
ATTTTGTAAAGGCTAAAAAACTGAATAAATTTTTATCCATCCAGCGCGGCGTTACAATCCGTGGCCCATG
TCACGCACGGCTTTCAAAGAAAAAAAAACAGTCTGTTTGCGCGACATCGATCTGGCAAAAATCCTAAAAA
CGACTATGCGTGGCTCACTTTATATTAATATGAAAAATACAAACTTGGTGGTGCAGGTGCTGCAGAGGCC
ATCGATGAAGAAGTGGAGGCCTTGTTGTCGATCTACAAAATTGTATGGTTGTTTGAGATTTTCCTTGAAA
CGCTCTCAATCTTGGATATGATATAAATTCTGGATAAGATATGATGGATATGATCTATGTTTGATAGAGT
GCATTTGAAAGGATAACGGCCCTGCAGACATTTTTGAAAAAATAACAAACATTTAATTTTCTCACTCGTT
TAGGCTATTCCCCTATTTTTGATATTCCTTCGCACATATGAAAACTACTTTTTTTCGAAACTGTTAACTC
CAGAATTTATAAATCTATAGCCCTTACTTGATTATTTATTATCATGGTTACTCACCTCATGTCTCTTTCT
CTTTTCAAGAAGTCTTCGTTCATATCTGTTGTCTCTTTCCTCCTTTTGAATCTCTGCTTTGCTCTTCGCC
ATTGTTTCCTGAAAATAATGTAACTTGAATTGTGTAATATACTTTTTTAATTTGAATTTGGCTTGTAACG
CGGAATCACTACGTGCGGGATCATTTCTTACTAGAAAACCCAGAAAATGCCATATTTCACTTATCTCGGG
GTCATTTCTAATTAGAAAAGCTACAAAAACCATTTCTAATTACGGTGACTTTAGAACTGGTCGAAATAGC
TAATTAGAAATGGGTTTTTGCTAATTAGAGGTGACTCTATGTTATCTGAGTAAGCCTCGTTTGTATGTAA
ACTCACAGTACTAATAAATGCAAGACACCCGGGTTTGTCTAGATATGAAATAATTGAAATATCAATTCTG
ACAGACAATAATGGTAATCTTGATAAGGAGTTCCACGCCCAGGAGAACACGTTAGTTTTCTTGTTTTTGA
TTGCGTGCGTTATTTTGGAGAAAAACTCGATTTTTTACAAAATAATTTTTTGAAAGGAACACTGTTCAAT
AAGTTTTGTCTTTTTTCTCAGTTGTGATACGGTTTTTTATTCTTTTTTGTAGTTATACAGAAGACCGCCT
GCAGGAGCTGTAAGTTTAAAATAACTTCGTATAGCATACATTATACGAAGTTATTTTCAGGGAGAGCAAA
AGCTTATCTCCGAGGAGGACCTCTAAGGATGATCGACGCCAACGTCGTTGAATTTTCAAATTTTAAATAC
TGAATATTTGTTTTTTTTCCTATTATTTATTTATTCTCTTTGTGTTTTTTTTCTTGCTTTCTAAAAAATT
AATTCAATCCAAATCTAAACATTTTTTTTTCTCTTTCCGTCTCCCAATTCGTATTCCGCTCCTCTCATCT
GAACACAATGTGCAAGTTTATTTATCTTCTCGCTTTCATTTCATTAGGACGTGGGGGGAATTGGTGGAAG
GGGGAAACACACAAAAGGATGATGGAAATGAAATAAGGACACACAATATGCAACAACATTCAATTCAGAA
ATATGGAGGAAGGTTTAAAAGAAAACATAAAAATATATAGAGGAGGAAGGAAACTAGCTGCCCTCGATTG
TCTATCTTCCATTCTCACCAAGTTTCAACAACTTTATTCAGTCATTCTTCTCTGGTTCATTTCCCAACCA
ATCTTCCCGAATAAAGCCCATCTGTCCTTTCGGCCACATTCCTCACCTACATCCGTACTCCTTATCTCCC
GTTCTTATCCAGTCTTTTATCGTCTCTGCGTCTCGCACACTGTCTCGTCGGTAATGTAAAAAAAAAACAA
AAAAAACTTGAAAACTTGCGGAAAGATTTCCTAATAAAAGGAGACGAATCCGGTAGGAAATCGACAAGTC
TCTGCTTCTCGAAGACTAGGTGAGTTACATTTCTTTGGCCGAATTATTTTGAAATCCTAAATTTGATAAT
TTCAGAGATGTCTGTAAAACTTGCGTGTTATGTGACGGCTTCGGTCACTGTCGCCACTCTTATGGTATGC
TTCATGACCATGTCAACCATCTACTCGGAGGTTGATGGATTCAGAGAGAAGCTTGATACCGAGATGAATG
TGTTCAGAGTGAGTTAAATTATATTTTGAATTTTAAATAATTTTTAATTTTCTAGCAATCTACCAATGGA
TTGTGGAAGGACATAGTTGTCATCGGAAGATCTAGCAAGCGTGTCCGTTGTCAATATGAAGAGACCAACG
CTACCCCAACTCCACATGCTGATGGATCCCCATCTGCTCCACCAGGTCAACCACCAGCAGTTCCACCAGT
CTTCAACCAGCCAAAGACTCCAAATGGAGCCAATGGAAATGGACCAACCTGCAACTGCAATGCTGATAAC
AAGTGCCCAGCTGGACCATCCGGACCAAAGGGAGTTCCAGGAGTTCCAGGACTCGACGGAGTTCCAGGAC
TTGACGGTGTTCCAGGAGTTGGAGCTGATGATATCGCTCCACAACGCGAGTCTGTCGGATGCTTCACTTG
CCCACAAGGACCAGTTGGACCACCAGGAGCTCTTGGAAGACCAGGACCACGTGGACTTCCAGGACCAAGA
GGACAAAATGGAAACCCAGGAAGAGATGGACAACCAGGACATCCAGGAGAGCAAGGATCATCCGGTCAAA
TCGGAAAGATCGGAGAGCCAGGACCACCAGGAGAGAAGGGACGCGACGCCGAGCATCCAATCGGAAGACC
AGGACCAAAGGGACCAAGAGGAGATCAAGGACCAACAGGACCAGCTGGACAGAACGGTCTTCACGGACCA
CCAGGAGAGCCAGGAACCGTTGGACCAGAAGGACCATCTGGAAAGCAAGGACGTCAAGGACCAGACGGAA
CCCAGGGAGAGACTGGACCAGACGGAAGACCAGGAAAGGATGCCGAGTACTGCCAGTGCCCAGACAAGTC
TCCACCATCAGAGGCTGTCAACGCCAACCGTGGATACAGAAATATCTAAATTGTTGGTGTTTTCTAATAA
AATATTTGAGATTCAGTGAGACTTTTTTCTTGGCGGCACAATAAAGTTTCCTCTTTTTGTTGGGTCACTC
AACGAACACAATACAAATATTTGAGCGCTCGCATTTTTCTCAACCTTTCGGGTTTAAAGCACTTCAAAAT
GGAATTGAAGAGAGATTGTGAAAGTACATCAGACAGAATCACATTTTGATAGCATTCACTTCACTCAGAT
GCAAACTTTTCAGTGACTATAAAAAGTCATAAAATAATAACATTAAAAAAGCAAATAAATTAGCGAGAGA
ATTTTTTGACAAAAAGAAAGAAGAGTGATAGAGAAGAAGGGAATGCTTGAAAGGATTTTGCATTTATCTT
AATCACCGTCTTCGAGAAGACGAACCATGGCGCCAGTTTCAGAATCCAAGTTTCTAATATAGTTCATCAC
AATGTTGACGTTGGTCCAACCTCCGGCTTGCATAATCTCTGGGATGGAAACTCCAGCGCGAGCCATGTCA
CGGGCAGCTCCGACACGGGCGGAATGTCCAGACCAAGCCAAGTAACGTTGTCCGGAATCATCCTTGGCTC
CGTAGATGAGACGGTGGGTAGCTTCGAAGATTCCTGAAAATTTATTTTCAGCTTATTCTTAGCTAATATG
TTGTTTAAACTTACCTTCAAGAGCTCGAGTCGAGAGTTGTGATGTTGCACTCGGGGCAGCAACTCCGTTC
TTGCGAACACGACAGAACAGGTAGTTGTTTGGATCATCGGCGACTCCGGAAACCGAAATCCAGCGCTCAA
CGAGCTTGGTAACTCCAAGGGAGAGCGCTTTTTCGACTCCGGCAGTCGAGACCAGCGTTTTTGTACGTCC
GATGTGGATGAGCATTCTTCCTCCGTCTGTGCGACTAATATCCTTGACGCGAATGCGGGCAATTTCGGCG
ATACGGAGAAGTGTGTTGTAAGCAATTCCGAGGAAGGCGAGGTTTCGGATGTCCTGGCAACGATCGGAAT
TTTCCATAAGAGAACGGACCTGATCGAAGTCGGTTCTGAAAATTTCGTCAAGTCTTAGGATTGAATACAT
TAATATTTAAACTTACCTTTCGAAGGCGAGGGCTTGCTTGGCTCTCTCTCCAGCATCAACATTTTCCTTG
CGGATACGTCTCATTACGAGAGATACGGCATTAGAATCTGATGGGCGTGGAAGTCCAGATCGGCGATGGA
GCATATTGAGCTGTCCGAGATGTTGTTGGATCGTCTTCACCGCCAATCCACGAGCTTGGAGGTAGAGCAA
GTAGTCACGAACGTCTTCTGGCTCGGCTGGGAACCACTTGCGGTTGTTAAGCTTGCACCAGGCAGCCCAA
GAACGGCACACTGAGAGAAGCATCTTCCAGGTGTGCTCGGAGAAGGCTTGTCTGTCACGGAACATATCCA
TGAGGTTCTTGCGAACTTCATCACTTGTCGCGTCAACTGGAAGTGCTGGAAGATTTTGATGAACAGTGAG
AAGATTTGACATATTTTCGAAGTTTTTTAGATGCACTAGAACAAAGCGTGTTGGCTTCCTCTGAGCCCGC
TTTCCTTATATACCCGCATTCTGCAGCCTTACAGAATGTTCTAGAAGGTCCTAGATGCATTCGTTTGAAA
ATACTCCCGGTGGGTGCAAAGAGACGCAGACGGAAAATGTATCTGGGTCTCTTTATTGTGTACACTACTT
TTCCATGTACCGAATGTGAGTCGCCCTCCTTTTGCAACAAGCAGCTCGAATGTTCTAGAAAAAGGTGGAA
AATAGTATAAATACCGTTGAAAATAAATACCGAACAACATTTGCTCTAATTGTGAAATTAGAAATCTTCA
AACTATAATCATGTCACTTTACCACTATTTCCGTCCAGCTCAACGTTCCGTTTTTGGTGATCATTTTTGC
TTTCGTCGTAAATCTACACACGCGTCTCTTCCGTGCGAGAGTCCAAGCCAGCAGCCAAATTCGTTGACTG
AGTATTCAACGTTTATACGTTGTCGGCAACGAGAAATAGGAAAATGCATCGGGAAATGTTCTTTTTTCGA
TTTTTTCCAAGGTTTTGACAAATTTTACCACGAATTTTGCTATGTTTTCAATTAAAAAATATGTTATTCA
ACTGTTTCTATGAGGAAAATAAGGCTTTGCATGTAATTTTCTTATTCAGCATAATTTTTAATTAATTTGA
ATTTTCTGTCCTAACGTTTATTTTGTTTTCTTGGTTATGACTGATCTGAAATTAATTTTTGAATTTTAAG
GTAATATGTCAGGCGGTGCCGCAAGTTTGTACAAAAAAGCAGGCTCCATGAAAAAGCCTGAACTCACCGC
GACGTCTGTCGAGAAGTTTCTGATCGAAAAGTTCGACAGCGTCTCCGACCTGATGCAGCTCTCGGAGGGC
GAAGAATCTCGTGCTTTCAGCTTCGATGTAGGAGGGCGTGGATATGTCCTGCGGGTAAATAGCTGCGCCG
ATGGTTTCTACAAAGATCGTTATGTTTATCGGCACTTTGCATCGGCCGCGCTCCCGATTCCGGAAGTGCT
TGACATTGGGGAATTCAGCGAGAGCCTGACCTATTGCATCTCCCGCCGTGCACAGGGTGTCACGTTGCAA
GACCTGCCTGAAACCGAACTGCCCGCTGTTCTGCAGCCGGTCGCGGAGGCCATGGATGCGATCGCTGCGG
CCGATCTTAGCCAGACGAGCGGGTTCGGCCCATTCGGACCGCAAGGAATCGGTCAATACACTACATGGCG
TGATTTCATATGCGCGATTGCTGATCCCCATGTGTATCACTGGCAAACTGTGATGGACGACACCGTCAGT
GCGTCCGTCGCGCAGGCTCTCGATGAGCTGATGCTTTGGGCCGAGGACTGCCCCGAAGTCCGGCACCTCG
TGCACGCGGATTTCGGCTCCAACAATGTCCTGACGGACAATGGCCGCATAACAGCGGTCATTGACTGGAG
CGAGGCGATGTTCGGGGATTCCCAATACGAGGTCGCCAACATCTTCTTCTGGAGGCCGTGGTTGGCTTGT
ATGGAGCAGCAGACGCGCTACTTCGAGCGGAGGCATCCGGAGCTTGCAGGATCGCCGCGGCTCCGGGCGT
ATATGCTCCGCATTGGTCTTGACCAACTCTATCAGAGCTTGGTTGACGGCAATTTCGATGATGCAGCTTG
GGCGCAGGGTCGATGCGACGCAATCGTCCGATCCGGAGCCGGGACTGTCGGGCGTACACAAATCGCCCGC
AGAAGCGCGGCCGTCTGGACCGATGGCTGTGTAGAAGTACTCGCCGATAGTGGAAACCGACGCCCCAGCA
CTCGTCCGAGGGCAAAGGAATAGACCCAGCTTTCTTGTACAAAGTGGGTCCAATTACTCTTCAACATCCC
TACATGCTCTTTCTCCCTGTGCTCCCACCCCCTATTTTTGTTATTATCAAAAAACTTCTCTTAATTTCTT
TGTTTTTTAGCTTCTTTTAAGTCACCTCTAACAATGAAATTGTGTAGATTCAAAAATAGAATTAATTCGT
AATAAAAAGTCGAAAAAAATTGTGCTCCCTCCCCCCATTAATAATAATTCTATCCCAAAATCTACACAAT
GTTCTGTGTACACTTCTTATGTTTTTTACTTCTGATAAATTTTTTTGAAACATCATAGAAAAAACCGCAC
ACAAAATACCTTATCATATGTTACGTTTCAGTTTATGACCGCAATTTTTAATAACTTCGTATAGCATACA
TTATACGAAGTTATTTTCAGGGAGCCGGATCTGAGCTCTTAAGACGAAGTGAGTTTGCTACCATCATGGA
ATCAGGAGGACATTTCGACAATGTCATATAATGTTTGAAAAATGATTTTAACAAGGGTCTCATTCGAGAT
AAGCAATGCTCTGAGCAAGTGGCTCGTCGTCTTCAAGAATCTCTTGTTGATATTCATTTGGATCCTGTTT
TGCACGAAGCATGTGCCATGGATATTCAGAGTTTTTGCAAAAAAGTTCCGCCAGGTCAAACAATCTTTTT
AATTTTTATATGATACTTCGGGTGTATTTTTCTTCTTTTTCCTGTTCATTTTCGCTTTTTTCTCACTTTT
TTGTAACAAAATCTCTCACTTTTCTGTAAGTCTTAACAAAAGTTCAATTGGCTCGATCAAGTAAAATTTC
GGCCGTATGAACGTTTTCAAAGGTTTTCATTTTTTTTTAAGTTCATTCACAATATCATGAATCTCTCGTC
CTTTGGTTTCCGGTAAGTAGCGAAATAATATAAGCATACTTATAAATGAAGGAATTGAATATAGAATAAG
GAAAGCATAACTACCAATAACGGAATATAGAGGTAATACTGTAAATGTACTGATAACCACCATTACAGTA
TTCATTGAATATGCCACAGATTGAGCAATACTACGATGTTTTTGAGGTACCAGTTCAGAGGATATAAACC
ACGAAATTGGACCAACTCCAGTTCTGAAATTTCATTATTCGATTAAATCAAAATATATTTGAAAAACCTC
ACCCATAAGTATAACCGTAGATGATCAATGCAACTAGGCATCCGTATTTCATCGGGTCAATCAGAATACG
TATTTTTGCGAAGAATACGAATGCAATTAGAGCTAAATTATTGAGAAATGTGAAGAGAAGGAGAAGCTTG
CGTCGACCAACTCTGTAAACTTATTCATACAATTTTGTCTTCAAATTTTGAACGTTTAAAACTATCTTAT
TCAATGAGTTAGCGGGTTTTTATAGTGAGTTAGTTCACGATTATCTAATAAAACTATGTCCAAACATCCT
AACTGCGACCGTATTCTCACTAACTCGTCTTAAAAACGTTGAGATTATTTTAAACCCTTCTTCAGTACAA
CTACAGTACTGATGCACAAATACAATAATAATAATACATTCAGACATACTCTGAACAATGTAACTTGTTT
TTGTTATACTGTGGTAACATTTATTGAAATGAAATATAACCTTACTTTTCAATCACAATTCCACCAGTAA
TTGTTCCAGAAACATAAGCTAAACCCATTGCAGTTGTACTCCATTCAGCAATTTCTGACTCAACATTTGC
ATTTTCTAGAAAGAAAGTAGAGGATAAAAGAAGAGCCCATAATCCGACAGGGCCC
Features (pLannotate 1.2.2; 17 found; start..end, strand, type, name):
    146..734     -  rep_origin     ori: high-copy-number ColE1/pMB1/pBR322/pUC origin of replication
    905..1765    -  CDS            AmpR: β-lactamase; bla; confers resistance to ampicillin, carbenicillin, and related antibiotics
   1766..1870    -  promoter       AmpR promoter: bla
   1965..2000    +  CDS            rop (fragment): Rop protein, which maintains plasmids at low copy number; rop
   2102..2201    +  misc_feature   bom (fragment): basis of mobility region from pBR322
   2207..2322    -  CDS            lacZα (fragment): LacZα fragment of β-galactosidase; lacZ fragment
   3731..3764    +  protein_bind   loxP: Cre-mediated recombination occurs in the 8-bp core sequence (GCATACAT). Cre recombinase
   4558..4704    +  CDS            sqt-1 (fragment): SQT1_CAEEL - Also known as rol-5. Protein inferred from homology: Swiss-Prot protein existence level 3. Nematode cuticles are composed largely of collagen-like proteins. The cuticle functions both as an exoskeleton and as a barrier to protect the worm from its environment. This is a collagen critical for organismal morphogenesis. Mutations in sqt-1 can lengthen, shorten, or helically twist the entire animal. From Caenorhabditis elegans.
   4737..5576    +  CDS            sqt-1 (fragment): SQT1_CAEEL - Also known as rol-5. Protein inferred from homology: Swiss-Prot protein existence level 3. Nematode cuticles are composed largely of collagen-like proteins. The cuticle functions both as an exoskeleton and as a barrier to protect the worm from its environment. This is a collagen critical for organismal morphogenesis. Mutations in sqt-1 can lengthen, shorten, or helically twist the entire animal. From Caenorhabditis elegans.
   5620..5943    -  terminator     tbb-2 terminator: tbb-2; transcription terminator for the C. elegans tubulin beta-2 gene
   5952..7082    -  CDS            cre: RECR_BPP1 - Experimental evidence at protein level: Swiss-Prot protein existence level 1. Catalyzes site-specific recombination between two 34-base- pair LOXP sites. Its role is to maintain the phage genome as a monomeric unit-copy plasmid in the lysogenic state. From Escherichia phage P1 (Bacteriophage P1).
   7431..7481    +  CDS            hsp-16.1 (fragment): HSP11_CAEEL - Also known as hsp16-1b. Experimental evidence at transcript level: Swiss-Prot protein existence level 2. From Caenorhabditis elegans.
   7862..7882    +  protein_bind   attB1: mutant version of attB; core recombination site for the Gateway® BP reaction BP Clonase™
   7888..8913    +  CDS            HygR: aminoglycoside phosphotransferase from E. coli; aph(4)-Ia; confers resistance to hygromycin
   8917..8937    -  protein_bind   attB2: mutant version of attB; core recombination site for the Gateway® BP reaction BP Clonase™
   9291..9324    +  protein_bind   loxP: Cre-mediated recombination occurs in the 8-bp core sequence (GCATACAT). Cre recombinase
   9367..9582    +  CDS            GSLG1_CAEEL (fragment): Experimental evidence at protein level: Swiss-Prot protein existence level 1. From Caenorhabditis elegans.
