>Addgene plasmid #154837 | pMS4 (Empty insertion vector with SEC) | addgene full sequence | sequence record 307907 | Addgene NGS Result
GGCCCTGTGAAATTGTTATCCGCTGGTATCAGCTCACTCAAAGGCGGTAATACGGTTATCCACAGAATCA
GGGGATAACGCAGGAAAGAACATGTGAGCAAAAGGCCAGCAAAAGACCAGGAACCGTAAAAAGGCCGCGT
TGCTGGCGTTTTTCCATAGGCTCCGCCCCCCTGACGAGCATCACAAAAATCGACGCTCAAGTCAGAGGTG
GCGAAACCCGACAGGACTATAAAGATACCAGGCGTTTCCCCCTGGAAGCTCCCTCGTGCGCTCTCCTGTT
CCGACCCTGCCGCTTACCGGATACCTGTCCGCCTTTCTCCCTTCGGGAAGCGTGGCGCTTTCTCATAGCT
CACGCTGTAGGTATCTCAGTTCGGTGTAGGTCGTTCGCTCCAAGCTGGGCTGTGTGCACGAACCCCCCGT
TCAGCCCGACCGCTGCGCCTTATCCGGTAACTATCGTCTTGAGTCCAACCCGGTAAGACACGACTTATCG
CCACTGGCAGCAGCCACTGGTAACAGGATTAGCAGAGCGAGGTATGTAGGCGGTGCTACAGAGTTCTTGA
AGTGGTGGCCTAACTACGGCTACACTAGAAGAACAGTATTTGGTATCTGCGCTCTGCTGAAGCCAGTTAC
CTTCGGAAAAAGAGTTGGTAGCTCTTGATCCGGCAAACAAACCACCGCTGGTAGCGGTGGTTTTTTTGTT
TGCAAGCAGCAGATTACGCGCAGAAAAAAAGGATCTCAAGAAGATCCTTTGATCTTTTCTACGGGGTCTG
ACGCTCAGTGGAACGAAAACTCACGTTAAGGGATTTTGGTCATGAGATTATCAAAAAGGATCTTCACCTA
GATCCTTTTAAATTAAAAATGAAGTTTTAAATCAATCTAAAGTATATATGAGTAAACTTGGTCTGACAGT
TACCAATGCTTAATCAGTGAGGCACCTATCTCAGCGATCTGTCTATTTCGTTCATCCATAGTTGCCTGAC
TCCCCGTCGTGTAGATAACTACGATACGGGAGGGCTTACCATCTGACCCCAGTGCTGCAATGATACCGCG
AGACCCACGCTCACCGGCTCCAGATTTATCAGCAATAAACCAGCCAGCCGGAAGGGCCGAGCGCAGAAGT
GGTCCTGCAACTTTATCCGCCTCCATCCAGTCTATTAATTGTTGCCGGGAAGCTAGAGTAAGTAGTTCGC
CAGTTAATAGTTTGCGCAACGTTGTTGCCATTGCTACAGGCATCGTGGTGTCACGCTCGTCGTTTGGTAT
GGCTTCATTCAGCTCCGGTTCCCAACGATCAAGGCGAGTTACATGATCCCCCATGTTGTGCAAAAAAGCG
GTTAGCTCCTTCGGTCCTCCGATCGTTGTCAGAAGTAAGTTGGCCGCAGTGTTATCACTCATGGTTATGG
CAGCACTGCATAATTCTCTTACTGTCATGCCATCCGTAAGATGCTTTTCTGTGACTGGTGAGTACTCAAC
CAAGTCATTCTGAGAATAGTGTATGCGGCGACCGAGTTGCTCTTGCCCGGCGTCAATACGGGATAATACC
GCGCCACATAGCAGAACTTTAAAAGTGCTCATCATTGGAAAACGTTCTTCGGGGCGAAAACTCTCAAGGA
TCTTACCGCTGTTGAGATCCAGTTCGATGTAACCCACTCGTGCACCCAACTGATCTTCAGCATCTTTTAC
TTTCACCAGCGTTTCTGGGTGAGCAAAAACAGGAAGGCAAAATGCCGCAAAAAAGGGAATAAGGGCGACA
CGGAAATGTTGAATACTCATACTCTTCCTTTTTCAATATTATTGAAGCATTTATCAGGGTTATTGTCTCA
TGAGCGGATACATATTTGAATGTATTTAGAAAAATAAACAAATAGGGGTTCCGCGCACATTTCCCCGAAA
AGTGCCACCTGACGTCTAAGAAACCATTATTATCATGACATTAACCTATAAAAATAGGCGTATCACGAGG
CCCTTTCGTCTCGCGCGTTTCGGTGATGACGGTGAAAACCTCTGACACATGCAGCTCCCGGAGACGGTCA
CAGCTTGTCTGTAAGCGGATGCCGGGAGCAGACAAGCCCGTCAGGGCGCGTCAGCGGGTGTTGGCGGGTG
TCGGGGCTGGCTTAACTATGCGGCATCAGAGCAGATTGCACTGAGAGTGCACCATATGCGGTGTGAAATA
CCGCACAGATGCGTAAGGAGAAAATACCGCATCAGGCGCCATTCGCCATTCAGGCTGCGCAACTGTTGGG
AAGGGCGATCGGTGCGGGCCTCTTCGCTATTACGCCAGCTGGCGAAAGGGGGATGTGCTGCAAGGCGATT
AAGTTGGGTAACGCCAGGGTTTTCCCCAGTCACGACGTCACAGCACGTGTGTTTTTGAACACGGCGATAT
GTATCTGTAGATCATCCCCAATTTTCAACAATGAATCTAAATACTGAACTTTTTGTGTAATCTTTAGTGC
AGAAAAATGACCAAAATCAGCGATTTTCCGATTATACCCAAAATATCTCAGCTCAATGAGCACCTATAAA
AATGTAAAAATAAAGAAAGTAGTCGAACCATATTTTGTAAAGGCTAAAAAACTGAATAAATTTTTATCCA
TCCAGCGCGGCGTTACAATCCGTGGCCCATGTCACGCACGGCTTTCAAAGAAAAAAAAACAGTCTGTTTG
CGCGACATCGATCTGGCAAAAATCCTAAAAACGACTATGCGTGGCTCACTTTATATTAATATGAAAAATA
CAAACTTGGTGGTGCAGGTGCTGCAGAGGCCATCGATGAAGAAGTGGAGGCCTTGTTGTCGATCTACAAA
ATTGTATGGTTGTTTGAGATTTTCCTTGAAACGCTCTCAATCTTGGATATGATATAAATTCTGGATAAGA
TATGATGGATATGATCTATGTTTGATAGAGTGCATTTGAAAGGATAACGGCCCTGCAGACATTTTTGAAA
AAATAACAAACATTTAATTTTCTCACTCGTTTAGGCTATTCCCCTATTTTTGATATTCCTTCGCACATAT
GAAAACTACTTTTTTTCGAAACTGTTAACTCCAGAATTTATAAATCTATAGCCCTTACTTGATTATTTAT
TATCATGGTTACTCACCTCATGTCTCTTTCTCTTTTCAAGAAGTCTTCGTTCATATCTGTTGTCTCTTTC
CTCCTTTTGAATCTCTGCTTTGCTCTTCGCCATTGTTTCCTGAAAATAATGTAACTTGAATTGTGTAATA
TACTTTTTTAATTTGAATTTGGCTTGTAACGCGGAATCACTACGTGCGGGATCATTTCTTACTAGAAAAC
CCAGAAAATGCCATATTTCACTTATCTCGGGGTCATTTCTAATTAGAAAAGCTACAAAAACCATTTCTAA
TTACGGTGACTTTAGAACTGGTCGAAATAGCTAATTAGAAATGGGTTTTTGCTAATTAGAGGTGACTCTA
TGTTATCTGAGTAAGCCTCGTTTGTATGTAAACTCACAGTACTAATAAATGCAAGACACCCGGGTTTGTC
TAGATATGAAATAATTGAAATATCAATTCTGACAGACAATAATGGTAATCTTGATAAGGAGTTCCACGCC
CAGGAGAACACGTTAGTTTTCTTGTTTTTGATTGCGTGCGTTATTTTGGAGAAAAACTCGATTTTTTACA
AAATAATTTTTTGAAAGGAACACTGTTCAATAAGTTTTGTCTTTTTTCTCAGTTGTGATACGGTTTTTTA
TTCTTTTTTGTAGTTATACAGAAGACCGCCTGCAGGAGCTGTAAGTTTAAAATAACTTCGTATAGCATAC
ATTATACGAAGTTATTTTCAGGGAGAGCAAAAGCTTATCTCCGAGGAGGACCTCTAAGGATGATCGACGC
CAACGTCGTTGAATTTTCAAATTTTAAATACTGAATATTTGTTTTTTTTCCTATTATTTATTTATTCTCT
TTGTGTTTTTTTTCTTGCTTTCTAAAAAATTAATTCAATCCAAATCTAAACATTTTTTTTTCTCTTTCCG
TCTCCCAATTCGTATTCCGCTCCTCTCATCTGAACACAATGTGCAAGTTTATTTATCTTCTCGCTTTCAT
TTCATTAGGACGTGGGGGGAATTGGTGGAAGGGGGAAACACACAAAAGGATGATGGAAATGAAATAAGGA
CACACAATATGCAACAACATTCAATTCAGAAATATGGAGGAAGGTTTAAAAGAAAACATAAAAATATATA
GAGGAGGAAGGAAACTAGCTGCCCTCGATTGTCTATCTTCCATTCTCACCAAGTTTCAACAACTTTATTC
AGTCATTCTTCTCTGGTTCATTTCCCAACCAATCTTCCCGAATAAAGCCCATCTGTCCTTTCGGCCACAT
TCCTCACCTACATCCGTACTCCTTATCTCCCGTTCTTATCCAGTCTTTTATCGTCTCTGCGTCTCGCACA
CTGTCTCGTCGGTAATGTAAAAAAAAAACAAAAAAAACTTGAAAACTTGCGGAAAGATTTCCTAATAAAA
GGAGACGAATCCGGTAGGAAATCGACAAGTCTCTGCTTCTCGAAGACTAGGTGAGTTACATTTCTTTGGC
CGAATTATTTTGAAATCCTAAATTTGATAATTTCAGAGATGTCTGTAAAACTTGCGTGTTATGTGACGGC
TTCGGTCACTGTCGCCACTCTTATGGTATGCTTCATGACCATGTCAACCATCTACTCGGAGGTTGATGGA
TTCAGAGAGAAGCTTGATACCGAGATGAATGTGTTCAGAGTGAGTTAAATTATATTTTGAATTTTAAATA
ATTTTTAATTTTCTAGCAATCTACCAATGGATTGTGGAAGGACATAGTTGTCATCGGAAGATCTAGCAAG
CGTGTCCGTTGTCAATATGAAGAGACCAACGCTACCCCAACTCCACATGCTGATGGATCCCCATCTGCTC
CACCAGGTCAACCACCAGCAGTTCCACCAGTCTTCAACCAGCCAAAGACTCCAAATGGAGCCAATGGAAA
TGGACCAACCTGCAACTGCAATGCTGATAACAAGTGCCCAGCTGGACCATCCGGACCAAAGGGAGTTCCA
GGAGTTCCAGGACTCGACGGAGTTCCAGGACTTGACGGTGTTCCAGGAGTTGGAGCTGATGATATCGCTC
CACAACGCGAGTCTGTCGGATGCTTCACTTGCCCACAAGGACCAGTTGGACCACCAGGAGCTCTTGGAAG
ACCAGGACCACGTGGACTTCCAGGACCAAGAGGACAAAATGGAAACCCAGGAAGAGATGGACAACCAGGA
CATCCAGGAGAGCAAGGATCATCCGGTCAAATCGGAAAGATCGGAGAGCCAGGACCACCAGGAGAGAAGG
GACGCGACGCCGAGCATCCAATCGGAAGACCAGGACCAAAGGGACCAAGAGGAGATCAAGGACCAACAGG
ACCAGCTGGACAGAACGGTCTTCACGGACCACCAGGAGAGCCAGGAACCGTTGGACCAGAAGGACCATCT
GGAAAGCAAGGACGTCAAGGACCAGACGGAACCCAGGGAGAGACTGGACCAGACGGAAGACCAGGAAAGG
ATGCCGAGTACTGCCAGTGCCCAGACAAGTCTCCACCATCAGAGGCTGTCAACGCCAACCGTGGATACAG
AAATATCTAAATTGTTGGTGTTTTCTAATAAAATATTTGAGATTCAGTGAGACTTTTTTCTTGGCGGCAC
AATAAAGTTTCCTCTTTTTGTTGGGTCACTCAACGAACACAATACAAATATTTGAGCGCTCGCATTTTTC
TCAACCTTTCGGGTTTAAAGCACTTCAAAATGGAATTGAAGAGAGATTGTGAAAGTACATCAGACAGAAT
CACATTTTGATAGCATTCACTTCACTCAGATGCAAACTTTTCAGTGACTATAAAAAGTCATAAAATAATA
ACATTAAAAAAGCAAATAAATTAGCGAGAGAATTTTTTGACAAAAAGAAAGAAGAGTGATAGAGAAGAAG
GGAATGCTTGAAAGGATTTTGCATTTATCTTAATCACCGTCTTCGAGAAGACGAACCATGGCGCCAGTTT
CAGAATCCAAGTTTCTAATATAGTTCATCACAATGTTGACGTTGGTCCAACCTCCGGCTTGCATAATCTC
TGGGATGGAAACTCCAGCGCGAGCCATGTCACGGGCAGCTCCGACACGGGCGGAATGTCCAGACCAAGCC
AAGTAACGTTGTCCGGAATCATCCTTGGCTCCGTAGATGAGACGGTGGGTAGCTTCGAAGATTCCTGAAA
ATTTATTTTCAGCTTATTCTTAGCTAATATGTTGTTTAAACTTACCTTCAAGAGCTCGAGTCGAGAGTTG
TGATGTTGCACTCGGGGCAGCAACTCCGTTCTTGCGAACACGACAGAACAGGTAGTTGTTTGGATCATCG
GCGACTCCGGAAACCGAAATCCAGCGCTCAACGAGCTTGGTAACTCCAAGGGAGAGCGCTTTTTCGACTC
CGGCAGTCGAGACCAGCGTTTTTGTACGTCCGATGTGGATGAGCATTCTTCCTCCGTCTGTGCGACTAAT
ATCCTTGACGCGAATGCGGGCAATTTCGGCGATACGGAGAAGTGTGTTGTAAGCAATTCCGAGGAAGGCG
AGGTTTCGGATGTCCTGGCAACGATCGGAATTTTCCATAAGAGAACGGACCTGATCGAAGTCGGTTCTGA
AAATTTCGTCAAGTCTTAGGATTGAATACATTAATATTTAAACTTACCTTTCGAAGGCGAGGGCTTGCTT
GGCTCTCTCTCCAGCATCAACATTTTCCTTGCGGATACGTCTCATTACGAGAGATACGGCATTAGAATCT
GATGGGCGTGGAAGTCCAGATCGGCGATGGAGCATATTGAGCTGTCCGAGATGTTGTTGGATCGTCTTCA
CCGCCAATCCACGAGCTTGGAGGTAGAGCAAGTAGTCACGAACGTCTTCTGGCTCGGCTGGGAACCACTT
GCGGTTGTTAAGCTTGCACCAGGCAGCCCAAGAACGGCACACTGAGAGAAGCATCTTCCAGGTGTGCTCG
GAGAAGGCTTGTCTGTCACGGAACATATCCATGAGGTTCTTGCGAACTTCATCACTTGTCGCGTCAACTG
GAAGTGCTGGAAGATTTTGATGAACAGTGAGAAGATTTGACATATTTTCGAAGTTTTTTAGATGCACTAG
AACAAAGCGTGTTGGCTTCCTCTGAGCCCGCTTTCCTTATATACCCGCATTCTGCAGCCTTACAGAATGT
TCTAGAAGGTCCTAGATGCATTCGTTTGAAAATACTCCCGGTGGGTGCAAAGAGACGCAGACGGAAAATG
TATCTGGGTCTCTTTATTGTGTACACTACTTTTCCATGTACCGAATGTGAGTCGCCCTCCTTTTGCAACA
AGCAGCTCGAATGTTCTAGAAAAAGGTGGAAAATAGTATAAATACCGTTGAAAATAAATACCGAACAACA
TTTGCTCTAATTGTGAAATTAGAAATCTTCAAACTATAATCATGTCACTTTACCACTATTTCCGTCCAGC
TCAACGTTCCGTTTTTGGTGATCATTTTTGCTTTCGTCGTAAATCTACACACGCGTCTCTTCCGTGCGAG
AGTCCAAGCCAGCAGCCAAATTCGTTGACTGAGTATTCAACGTTTATACGTTGTCGGCAACGAGAAATAG
GAAAATGCATCGGGAAATGTTCTTTTTTCGATTTTTTCCAAGGTTTTGACAAATTTTACCACGAATTTTG
CTATGTTTTCAATTAAAAAATATGTTATTCAACTGTTTCTATGAGGAAAATAAGGCTTTGCATGTAATTT
TCTTATTCAGCATAATTTTTAATTAATTTGAATTTTCTGTCCTAACGTTTATTTTGTTTTCTTGGTTATG
ACTGATCTGAAATTAATTTTTGAATTTTAAGGTAATATGTCAGGCGGTGCCGCAAGTTTGTACAAAAAAG
CAGGCTCCATGAAAAAGCCTGAACTCACCGCGACGTCTGTCGAGAAGTTTCTGATCGAAAAGTTCGACAG
CGTCTCCGACCTGATGCAGCTCTCGGAGGGCGAAGAATCTCGTGCTTTCAGCTTCGATGTAGGAGGGCGT
GGATATGTCCTGCGGGTAAATAGCTGCGCCGATGGTTTCTACAAAGATCGTTATGTTTATCGGCACTTTG
CATCGGCCGCGCTCCCGATTCCGGAAGTGCTTGACATTGGGGAATTCAGCGAGAGCCTGACCTATTGCAT
CTCCCGCCGTGCACAGGGTGTCACGTTGCAAGACCTGCCTGAAACCGAACTGCCCGCTGTTCTGCAGCCG
GTCGCGGAGGCCATGGATGCGATCGCTGCGGCCGATCTTAGCCAGACGAGCGGGTTCGGCCCATTCGGAC
CGCAAGGAATCGGTCAATACACTACATGGCGTGATTTCATATGCGCGATTGCTGATCCCCATGTGTATCA
CTGGCAAACTGTGATGGACGACACCGTCAGTGCGTCCGTCGCGCAGGCTCTCGATGAGCTGATGCTTTGG
GCCGAGGACTGCCCCGAAGTCCGGCACCTCGTGCACGCGGATTTCGGCTCCAACAATGTCCTGACGGACA
ATGGCCGCATAACAGCGGTCATTGACTGGAGCGAGGCGATGTTCGGGGATTCCCAATACGAGGTCGCCAA
CATCTTCTTCTGGAGGCCGTGGTTGGCTTGTATGGAGCAGCAGACGCGCTACTTCGAGCGGAGGCATCCG
GAGCTTGCAGGATCGCCGCGGCTCCGGGCGTATATGCTCCGCATTGGTCTTGACCAACTCTATCAGAGCT
TGGTTGACGGCAATTTCGATGATGCAGCTTGGGCGCAGGGTCGATGCGACGCAATCGTCCGATCCGGAGC
CGGGACTGTCGGGCGTACACAAATCGCCCGCAGAAGCGCGGCCGTCTGGACCGATGGCTGTGTAGAAGTA
CTCGCCGATAGTGGAAACCGACGCCCCAGCACTCGTCCGAGGGCAAAGGAATAGACCCAGCTTTCTTGTA
CAAAGTGGGTCCAATTACTCTTCAACATCCCTACATGCTCTTTCTCCCTGTGCTCCCACCCCCTATTTTT
GTTATTATCAAAAAACTTCTCTTAATTTCTTTGTTTTTTAGCTTCTTTTAAGTCACCTCTAACAATGAAA
TTGTGTAGATTCAAAAATAGAATTAATTCGTAATAAAAAGTCGAAAAAAATTGTGCTCCCTCCCCCCATT
AATAATAATTCTATCCCAAAATCTACACAATGTTCTGTGTACACTTCTTATGTTTTTTACTTCTGATAAA
TTTTTTTGAAACATCATAGAAAAAACCGCACACAAAATACCTTATCATATGTTACGTTTCAGTTTATGAC
CGCAATTTTTAATAACTTCGTATAGCATACATTATACGAAGTTATTTTCAGGGAGCCGGATCTGAGCTCT
TAAGACGAAGTGAGTTTGCTACCATCATGGAATCAGGAGGACATTTCGACAATGTCATATAATGTTTGAA
AAATGATTTTAACAAGGGTCTCATTCGAGATAAGCAATGCTCTGAGCAAGTGGCTCGTCGTCTTCAAGAA
TCTCTTGTTGATATTCATTTGGATCCTGTTTTGCACGAAGCATGTGCCATGGATATTCAGAGTTTTTGCA
AAAAAGTTCCGCCAGGTCAAACAATCTTTTTAATTTTTATATGATACTTCGGGTGTATTTTTCTTCTTTT
TCCTGTTCATTTTCGCTTTTTTCTCACTTTTTTGTAACAAAATCTCTCACTTTTCTGTAAGTCTTAACAA
AAGTTCAATTGGCTCGATCAAGTAAAATTTCGGCCGTATGAACGTTTTCAAAGGTTTTCATTTTTTTTTA
AGTTCATTCACAATATCATGAATCTCTCGTCCTTTGGTTTCCGGTAAGTAGCGAAATAATATAAGCATAC
TTATAAATGAAGGAATTGAATATAGAATAAGGAAAGCATAACTACCAATAACGGAATATAGAGGTAATAC
TGTAAATGTACTGATAACCACCATTACAGTATTCATTGAATATGCCACAGATTGAGCAATACTACGATGT
TTTTGAGGTACCAGTTCAGAGGATATAAACCACGAAATTGGACCAACTCCAGTTCTGAAATTTCATTATT
CGATTAAATCAAAATATATTTGAAAAACCTCACCCATAAGTATAACCGTAGATGATCAATGCAACTAGGC
ATCCGTATTTCATCGGGTCAATCAGAATACGTATTTTTGCGAAGAATACGAATGCAATTAGAGCTAAATT
ATTGAGAAATGTGAAGAGAAGGAGAAGCTTGCGTCGACCAACTCTGTAAACTTATTCATACAATTTTGTC
TTCAAATTTTGAACGTTTAAAACTATCTTATTCAATGAGTTAGCGGGTTTTTATAGTGAGTTAGTTCACG
ATTATCTAATAAAACTATGTCCAAACATCCTAACTGCGACCGTATTCTCACTAACTCGTCTTAAAAACGT
TGAGATTATTTTAAACCCTTCTTCAGTACAACTACAGTACTGATGCACAAATACAATAATAATAATACAT
TCAGACATACTCTGAACAATGTAACTTGTTTTTGTTATACTGTGGTAACATTTATTGAAATGAAATATAA
CCTTACTTTTCAATCACAATTCCACCAGTAATTGTTCCAGAAACATAAGCTAAACCCATTGCAGTTGTAC
TCCATTCAGCAATTTCTGACTCAACATTTGCATTTTCTAGAAAGAAAGTAGAGGATAAAAGAAGAGCCCA
TAATCCGACAG
Features (pLannotate 1.2.2; 17 found; start..end, strand, type, name):
    151..739     -  rep_origin     ori: high-copy-number ColE1/pMB1/pBR322/pUC origin of replication
    910..1770    -  CDS            AmpR: β-lactamase; bla; confers resistance to ampicillin, carbenicillin, and related antibiotics
   1771..1875    -  promoter       AmpR promoter: bla
   1970..2005    +  CDS            rop (fragment): Rop protein, which maintains plasmids at low copy number; rop
   2107..2206    +  misc_feature   bom (fragment): basis of mobility region from pBR322
   2212..2348    -  CDS            lacZα (fragment): LacZα fragment of β-galactosidase; lacZ fragment
   3762..3795    +  protein_bind   loxP: Cre-mediated recombination occurs in the 8-bp core sequence (GCATACAT). Cre recombinase
   4589..4735    +  CDS            sqt-1 (fragment): SQT1_CAEEL - Also known as rol-5. Protein inferred from homology: Swiss-Prot protein existence level 3. Nematode cuticles are composed largely of collagen-like proteins. The cuticle functions both as an exoskeleton and as a barrier to protect the worm from its environment. This is a collagen critical for organismal morphogenesis. Mutations in sqt-1 can lengthen, shorten, or helically twist the entire animal. From Caenorhabditis elegans.
   4768..5607    +  CDS            sqt-1 (fragment): SQT1_CAEEL - Also known as rol-5. Protein inferred from homology: Swiss-Prot protein existence level 3. Nematode cuticles are composed largely of collagen-like proteins. The cuticle functions both as an exoskeleton and as a barrier to protect the worm from its environment. This is a collagen critical for organismal morphogenesis. Mutations in sqt-1 can lengthen, shorten, or helically twist the entire animal. From Caenorhabditis elegans.
   5651..5974    -  terminator     tbb-2 terminator: tbb-2; transcription terminator for the C. elegans tubulin beta-2 gene
   5983..7113    -  CDS            cre: RECR_BPP1 - Experimental evidence at protein level: Swiss-Prot protein existence level 1. Catalyzes site-specific recombination between two 34-base- pair LOXP sites. Its role is to maintain the phage genome as a monomeric unit-copy plasmid in the lysogenic state. From Escherichia phage P1 (Bacteriophage P1).
   7462..7512    +  CDS            hsp-16.1 (fragment): HSP11_CAEEL - Also known as hsp16-1b. Experimental evidence at transcript level: Swiss-Prot protein existence level 2. From Caenorhabditis elegans.
   7893..7913    +  protein_bind   attB1: mutant version of attB; core recombination site for the Gateway® BP reaction BP Clonase™
   7919..8944    +  CDS            HygR: aminoglycoside phosphotransferase from E. coli; aph(4)-Ia; confers resistance to hygromycin
   8948..8968    -  protein_bind   attB2: mutant version of attB; core recombination site for the Gateway® BP reaction BP Clonase™
   9322..9355    +  protein_bind   loxP: Cre-mediated recombination occurs in the 8-bp core sequence (GCATACAT). Cre recombinase
   9398..9613    +  CDS            GSLG1_CAEEL (fragment): Experimental evidence at protein level: Swiss-Prot protein existence level 1. From Caenorhabditis elegans.
