[The description below was written by a language model from this plasmid's Addgene catalogue record and pLannotate feature annotations shown in this document.]
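Description:
pMS4 is an empty C. elegans homology-directed repair donor vector built on the pCFJ151 backbone. It is intended to be modified by adding one or more genes of interest, which are then inserted at a defined chromosome II site (ChrII:8420157) by CRISPR. The backbone was altered by deleting the Cbr-unc-119 rescue gene and the part of the homology arm that contains the targeted guide site, which would be expected to keep the donor from being cut. In E. coli the plasmid replicates from a high-copy ColE1/pUC-type origin and is selected with ampicillin through the bla gene. Small remnants of rop, bom and lacZα are also annotated in the backbone. The unannotated stretches either side of the cassette, including a fragment matching a C. elegans gene just beyond the second loxP site, presumably correspond to the chromosomal homology arms.

The insert, added by Gibson cloning and derived from pDD285, is the roughly 5.6 kb self-excising cassette (SEC), bounded by two loxP sites in the same orientation. Between them lie the dominant sqt-1(e1350) collagen allele, which gives a visible roller phenotype, and a Cre recombinase coding sequence with a tbb-2 terminator. Cre is described as heat-shock driven, and an adjacent hsp-16.1 fragment is consistent with this. The cassette also carries a hygromycin resistance gene flanked by attB1 and attB2 remnants; the promoter driving it is not annotated. Integrants are identified by hygromycin resistance and rolling. Heat shock then induces Cre, which removes the whole cassette and leaves a single loxP scar beside the transgene. The depositor's 10,695 nt sequence and the 10,721 nt sequencing result carry the same set of annotated features.
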