Addgene plasmid #154837: pMS4 (Empty insertion vector with SEC)
Purpose: Vector that can be modified to add gene(s) of interest to C. elegans ChrII:8420157 site via CRISPR with SEC selection
Depositing lab: Patrick Phillips. Depositing organization: University of Oregon. Publication: Rapid Self-Selecting and Clone-Free Integration of Transgenes into Engineered CRISPR Safe Harbor Locations in Caenorhabditis elegans. Stevenson ZC, Moerdyk-Schauwecker MJ, Jamison B, Phillips PC. G3 (Bethesda). 2020 Aug 19. pii: g3.120.401400. doi: 10.1534/g3.120.401400. PubMed 32816924.
Backbone
  Vector backbone: pCFJ151
  Backbone size w/o insert (bp): 5049
  Total vector size (bp): 10695
  Modifications to backbone: Deletion of Cbr-unc-119 rescue gene and a portion of the homology arm containing the targeted guide site.
  Vector type: Worm Expression, Cre/Lox, CRISPR
  Selectable markers: Hygromycin
Growth in bacteria
  Bacterial resistance: Ampicillin, 100 μg/mL
  Growth temperature: 37°C
  Growth strain: DH5alpha
  Copy number: High Copy
Gene/Insert
  Gene/Insert name: SEC (alt name: sqt-1(d)::hsCre::hygR)
  Species: C. elegans (nematode), Synthetic
  Insert size (bp): 5623
  Mutation: sqt-1(e1350)
  Cloning method: Gibson Cloning
  Sequencing primers: 5′ gcccaggagaacacgttag; 3′ Gcttatctcgaatgagacccttg
Resource information
  A portion of this plasmid was derived from a plasmid made by: The vector backbone (pCFJ151) and the SEC insert (from pDD285) were received from Addgene
Terms and licenses: Academic/Nonprofit Terms; Industry Terms: Not Available to Industry
Depositor comments: Additional protocol information can be found at: github.com/phillips-lab/SLP
How to cite: pMS4 (Empty insertion vector with SEC) was a gift from Patrick Phillips (Addgene plasmid # 154837 ; http://n2t.net/addgene:154837 ; RRID:Addgene_154837)
